Addgene plasmid #133377: BII-ChPtinGW
Purpose: (Empty Backbone) Piggybac vector for constitutive expression
Depositing lab: Blair Madison. Depositing organization: Washington University in Saint Louis. Publication: The oncogenic function of PLAGL2 is mediated via ASCL2 and IGF2 and a Wnt-independent mechanism in colorectal cancer. Fischer AD, Veronese-Paniagua DA, Swaminathan S, Kashima H, Rubin DC, Madison BB. Am J Physiol Gastrointest Liver Physiol. 2023 Jun 13. doi: 10.1152/ajpgi.00058.2022. PubMed 37310750.
Backbone
  Vector backbone: BII-ChBtinGW
  Backbone manufacturer: Madison Lab
  Vector type: Mammalian Expression
  Selectable markers: Blasticidin
  Tag / fusion protein: Flag (N terminal on backbone)
Growth in bacteria
  Bacterial resistance: Ampicillin, 100 μg/mL
  Growth temperature: 37°C
  Growth strain: DH5alpha
  Copy number: High Copy
Gene/Insert
  Gene/Insert name: GFP-NLS
  Promoter: CMV enhancer and hEf1a (CpG free)
  Tag / fusion protein: Flag (N terminal on backbone)
  Cloning method: Restriction Enzyme; 5′ cloning site Unknown (unknown if destroyed)
Terms and licenses: Academic/Nonprofit Terms; Industry Terms: Not Available to Industry
Depositor comments: Please visit https://doi.org/10.1101/2020.10.14.339531 for bioRxiv preprint.
How to cite: BII-ChPtinGW was a gift from Blair Madison (Addgene plasmid # 133377 ; http://n2t.net/addgene:133377 ; RRID:Addgene_133377)
