[The description below was written by a language model from this plasmid's Addgene catalogue record and pLannotate feature annotations shown in this document.]
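Description:
BII-ChPtinGW is an empty-backbone piggyBac transposon vector for constitutive expression of a gene of interest in mammalian cells. It is built on a pBluescript-type plasmid with a high-copy ColE1/pUC origin, an f1 origin and an ampicillin resistance gene for propagation in E. coli. The piggyBac terminal repeats were not picked out by the automated annotation in either sequence record. The transposon nature of the vector therefore rests on the catalogue description. Short fragments matching phage lambda sequence flank the plasmid backbone, and the record does not explain their role.

The catalogue describes the promoter as a CMV enhancer joined to a CpG-free human EF1α promoter, and the annotation detects mouse CMV-like fragments at that position. This promoter drives a single multicistronic transcript. It begins with a drug-resistance gene followed by a T2A peptide and, according to the catalogue and the depositor sequence, an N-terminal FLAG tag. This is presumably where a cloned coding sequence would be inserted, to be released as a separate tagged protein. An EMCV IRES then directs translation of EGFP, listed in the catalogue as GFP-NLS. The transcript ends with a WPRE to enhance expression and an SV40 polyadenylation signal. Selection, transgene and fluorescent reporter are thereby linked on one mRNA.

The records disagree on the selection marker. The catalogue field and the depositor's 8,190 nt sequence indicate blasticidin resistance (BSD). The repository's 8,384 nt sequencing result instead shows the puromycin N-acetyltransferase gene (pac) and no annotated FLAG tag. A puromycin marker might match the "P" in the plasmid name, as opposed to the "B" in the parental BII-ChBtinGW, so users should confirm which marker is present.
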