Features (pLannotate 1.2.2; 22 found; start..end, strand, type, name):
    308..325     -  misc_feature   MCS (fragment): pBluescript multiple cloning site
    589..672     +  promoter       mCMV promoter (fragment): mouse cytomegalovirus (CMV) immediate early promoter
    789..996     +  promoter       mCMV promoter (fragment): mouse cytomegalovirus (CMV) immediate early promoter
   1263..1658    +  CDS            BSD: blasticidin S deaminase; Aspergillus terreus BSD; confers resistance to blasticidin
   1677..1729    +  CDS            T2A (fragment): 2A peptide from Thosea asigna virus capsid protein Eukaryotic ribosomes fail to insert a peptide bond between the Gly and Pro residues, yielding separate polypeptides.
   1743..1763    +  CDS            FLAG (fragment): FLAG® epitope tag, followed by an enterokinase cleavage site
   1828..2379    +  misc_feature   IRES: internal ribosome entry site (IRES) of the encephalomyocarditis virus (EMCV)
   2391..3107    +  CDS            EGFP: EGFP is a basic (constitutively fluorescent) green fluorescent protein published in 1996, derived from Aequorea victoria. It is reported to be a rapidly-maturing weak dimer with moderate acid sensitivity.
   3167..3755    +  misc_feature   WPRE: woodchuck hepatitis virus posttranscriptional regulatory element
   3835..3969    -  polyA_signal   SV40 poly(A) signal: SV40 polyadenylation signal
   3992..4075    -  CDS            large T antigen (fragment): large T antigen from SV40 (simian virus 40)
   4816..4935    -  CDS            B (fragment): PORTL_LAMBD - Experimental evidence at protein level: Swiss-Prot protein existence level 1. Forms the portal vertex of the capsid (PubMed:6228056, PubMed:6232391). This portal plays critical roles in head assembly, genome packaging, neck/tail attachment, and genome ejection (Probable). The portal protein multimerizes as a single ring-shaped homododecamer arranged around a central channel (PubMed:6232391). Binds to the terminase subunits to form the packaging machine (PubMed:7799432). From Escherichia phage lambda (Bacteriophage lambda).
   4937..5092    +  CDS            lacZα (fragment): LacZα fragment of β-galactosidase; lacZ fragment
   5097..5525    +  rep_origin     f1 ori (sequence partly withheld): f1 bacteriophage origin of replication; arrow indicates direction of (+) strand synthesis
   5578..5682    +  promoter       AmpR promoter: bla
   5683..6543    +  CDS            AmpR: β-lactamase; bla; confers resistance to ampicillin, carbenicillin, and related antibiotics
   6714..7302    +  rep_origin     ori: high-copy-number ColE1/pMB1/pBR322/pUC origin of replication
   7485..7577    +  CDS            lacI (fragment): lac repressor; lacI; The lac repressor binds to the lac operator to inhibit transcription in E. coli. This inhibition can be relieved by adding lactose or isopropyl-β-D-thiogalactopyranoside (IPTG).
   7590..7611    +  protein_bind   CAP binding site: CAP binding activates transcription in the presence of cAMP. E. coli catabolite activator protein
   7626..7656    +  promoter       lac promoter: promoter for the E. coli lac operon
   7664..7680    +  protein_bind   lac operator: The lac repressor binds to the lac operator to inhibit transcription in E. coli. This inhibition can be relieved by adding lactose or isopropyl-β-D-thiogalactopyranoside (IPTG). lac repressor encoded by lacI
   7718..8185    -  CDS            B (fragment): PORTL_LAMBD - Experimental evidence at protein level: Swiss-Prot protein existence level 1. Forms the portal vertex of the capsid (PubMed:6228056, PubMed:6232391). This portal plays critical roles in head assembly, genome packaging, neck/tail attachment, and genome ejection (Probable). The portal protein multimerizes as a single ring-shaped homododecamer arranged around a central channel (PubMed:6232391). Binds to the terminase subunits to form the packaging machine (PubMed:7799432). From Escherichia phage lambda (Bacteriophage lambda).
>Addgene plasmid #133377 | BII-ChPtinGW | depositor full sequence | sequence record 256365 | BII-ChPtinGW sequence 8190 bps
TTAACCCTAGAAAGATAGTCTGCGTAAAATTGACGCATGCATTCTTGAAATATTGCTCTCTCTTTCTAAA
TAGCGCGAATCCGTCGCTGTGCATTTAGGACATCTCAGTCGCCGCTTGGAGCTCCCGTGAGGCGTGCTTG
TCAATGCGGTAAGTGTCACTGATTTTGAACTATAACGACCGCGTGAGTCAAAATGACGCATGATTATCTT
TTACGTGACTTTTAAGATTTAACTCATACGATAATTATATTGTTATTTCATGTTCTACTTACGTGATAAC
TTATTATATATATATTTTCTTGTTATAGATCCACTAGTTCTAGAGGGACAGCCCCCCCCCAAAGCCCCCA
GGGATGTAATTACGTCCCTCCCCCGCTAGGGGGCAGCAGCGAGCCGCCCGGGGCTCCGCTCCGGTCCGGC
GCTCCCCCCGCATCCCCGAGCCGGCAGCGTGCGGGGACAGCCCGGGCACGGGGAAGGTGGCACGGGATCG
CTTTCCTCTGAACGCTTCTCGCTGCTCTTTGAGCCTGCAGACACCTGGGGGGATACGGGGAAAAGGCCTC
CAAGGCCTGCAGGAGTCAATGGGAAAAACCCATTGGAGCCAAGTACACTGACTCAATAGGGACTTTCCAT
TGGGTTTTGCCCAGTACATAAGGTCAATAGGGGGTGAGTCAACAGGAAAGTCCCATTGGAGCCAAGTACA
TTGAGTCAATAGGGACTTTCCAATGGGTTTTGCCCAGTACATAAGGTCAATGGGAGGTAAGCCAATGGGT
TTTTCCCATTACTGACATGTATACTGAGTCATTAGGGACTTTCCAATGGGTTTTGCCCAGTACATAAGGT
CAATAGGGGTGAATCAACAGGAAAGTCCCATTGGAGCCAAGTACACTGAGTCAATAGGGACTTTCCATTG
GGTTTTGCCCAGTACAAAAGGTCAATAGGGGGTGAGTCAATGGGTTTTTCCCATTATTGGCACATACATA
AGGTCAATAGGGGTGACTAGTGGAGAAGAGCATGCTTGAGGGCTGAGTGCCCCTCAGTGGGCAGAGAGCA
CATGGCCCACAGTCCCTGAGAAGTTGGGGGGAGGGGTGGGCAATTGAACTGGTGCCTAGAGAAGGTGGGG
CTTGGGTAAACTGGGAAAGTGATGTGGTGTACTGGCTCCACCTTTTTCCCCAGGGTGGGGGAGAACCATA
TATAAGTGCAGTAGTCTCTGTGAACATTCGGTTTAGTGAACCTGCAGGTCGGCCGCCACGACCGGTGCCA
CCATGGCCAAGCCTTTGTCTCAAGAAGAATCCACCCTCATTGAAAGAGCAACGGCTACAATCAACAGCAT
CCCCATCTCTGAAGACTACAGCGTCGCCAGCGCAGCTCTCTCTAGCGACGGCCGCATCTTCACTGGTGTC
AATGTATATCATTTTACTGGGGGACCTTGTGCAGAACTCGTGGTGCTGGGCACTGCTGCTGCTGCGGCAG
CTGGCAACCTGACTTGTATCGTCGCGATCGGAAATGAGAACAGGGGCATCTTGAGCCCCTGCGGACGGTG
CCGACAGGTGCTTCTCGATCTGCATCCTGGGATCAAAGCCATAGTGAAGGACAGTGATGGACAGCCGACG
GCAGTTGGGATTCGTGAATTGCTGCCCTCTGGTTATGTGTGGGAGGGCGCTAGCCTTGGCTCCGGCGAGG
GCAGGGGAAGTCTTCTAACATGCGGGGACGTGGAGGAAAATCCCGGCCCACTCGGCATGGACTACAAGGA
CGACGATGACAAGCTCGATAGCGGCATGAGACGGATAGCTCGTCTCAGCTAGAATAGGAATTCCGCCCCC
CCCCCTAACGTTACTGGCCGAAGCCGCTTGGAATAAGGCCGGTGTGCGTTTGTCTATATGTTATTTTCCA
CCATATTGCCGTCTTTTGGCAATGTGAGGGCCCGGAAACCTGGCCCTGTCTTCTTGACGAGCATTCCTAG
GGGTCTTTCCCCTCTCGCCAAAGGAATGCAAGGTCTGTTGAATGTCGTGAAGGAAGCAGTTCCTCTGGAA
GCTTCTTGAAGACAAACAACGTCTGTAGCGACCCTTTGCAGGCAGCGGAACCCCCCACCTGGCGACAGGT
GCCTCTGCGGCCAAAAGCCACGTGTATAAGATACACCTGCAAAGGCGGCACAACCCCAGTGCCACGTTGT
GAGTTGGATAGTTGTGGAAAGAGTCAAATGGCTCTCCTCAAGCGTATTCAACAAGGGGCTGAAGGATGCC
CAGAAGGTACCCCATTGTATGGGATCTGATCTGGGGCCTCGGTGCACATGCTTTACATGTGTTTAGTCGA
GGTTAAAAAACGTCTAGGCCCCCCGAACCACGGGGACGTGGTTTTCCTTTGAAAAACACGATGATAATAT
GGCCACAACCATGGTGAGCAAGGGCGAGGAGCTGTTCACCGGGGTGGTGCCCATCCTGGTCGAGCTGGAC
GGCGACGTAAACGGCCACAAGTTCAGCGTGTCCGGCGAGGGCGAGGGCGATGCCACCTACGGCAAGCTGA
CCCTGAAGTTCATCTGCACCACCGGCAAGCTGCCCGTGCCCTGGCCCACCCTCGTGACCACCCTGACCTA
CGGCGTGCAGTGCTTCAGCCGCTACCCCGACCACATGAAGCAGCACGACTTCTTCAAGTCCGCCATGCCC
GAAGGCTACGTCCAGGAGCGCACCATCTTCTTCAAGGACGACGGCAACTACAAGACCCGCGCCGAGGTGA
AGTTCGAGGGCGACACCCTGGTGAACCGCATCGAGCTGAAGGGCATCGACTTCAAGGAGGACGGCAACAT
CCTGGGGCACAAGCTGGAGTACAACTACAACAGCCACAACGTCTATATCATGGCCGACAAGCAGAAGAAC
GGCATCAAGGTGAACTTCAAGATCCGCCACAACATCGAGGACGGCAGCGTGCAGCTCGCCGACCACTACC
AGCAGAACACCCCCATCGGCGACGGCCCCGTGCTGCTGCCCGACAACCACTACCTGAGCACCCAGTCCGC
CCTGAGCAAAGACCCCAACGAGAAGCGCGATCACATGGTCCTGCTGGAGTTCGTGACCGCCGCCGGGATC
ACTCTCGGCATGGACGAGCTGTACAAGGGCCCCAAGAAGAAGCGCAAGGTGGGCGCCTAAGTACAGCTAG
AGTTCGCGTCTGGAACAATCAACCTCTGGATTACAAAATTTGTGAAAGATTGACTGGTATTCTTAACTAT
GTTGCTCCTTTTACGCTATGTGGATACGCTGCTTTAATGCCTTTGTATCATGCTATTGCTTCCCGTATGG
CTTTCATTTTCTCCTCCTTGTATAAATCCTGGTTGCTGTCTCTTTATGAGGAGTTGTGGCCCGTTGTCAG
GCAACGTGGCGTGGTGTGCACTGTGTTTGCTGACGCAACCCCCACTGGTTGGGGCATTGCCACCACCTGT
CAGCTCCTTTCCGGGACTTTCGCTTTCCCCCTCCCTATTGCCACGGCGGAACTCATCGCCGCCTGCCTTG
CCCGCTGCTGGACAGGGGCTCGGCTGTTGGGCACTGACAATTCCGTGGTGTTGTCGGGGAAGCTGACGTC
CTTTCCATGGCTGCTCGCCTGTGTTGCCACCTGGATTCTGCGCGGGACGTCCTTCTGCTACGTCCCTTCG
GCCCTCAATCCAGCGGACCTTCCTTCCCGCGGCCTGCTGCCGGCTCTGCGGCCTCTTCCGCGTCTTCGCC
TTCGCCCTCAGACGAGTCGGATCTCCCTTTGGGCCGCCTCCCCGCCTGGAATTAATTCTGGCTAAGCACT
TCGTGGCCGTCGATCGTTTAAAGGGAGGTAGTGAGTCGAGATATCGATACTAGTGATCCAGACATGATAA
GATACATTGATGAGTTTGGACAAACCACAACTAGAATGCAGTGAAAAAAATGCTTTATTTGTGAAATTTG
TGATGCTATTGCTTTATTTGTAACCATTATAAGCTGCAATAAACAAGTTAACAACAACAATTGCATTCAT
TTTATGTTTCAGGTTCAGGGGGAGGTGTGGGAGGTTTTTTAAAGCAAGTAAAACCTCTACAAATGTGGTA
TGGCTGATTATGATCCTCTAGAGGGACAGCCCCCCCCCAAAGCCCCCAGGGATGTAATTACGTCCCTCCC
CCGCTAGGGGGCAGCAGCGAGCCGCCCGGGGCTCCGCTCCGGTCCGGCGCTCCCCCCGCATCCCCGAGCC
GGCAGCGTGCGGGGACAGCCCGGGCACGGGGAAGGTGGCACGGGATCGCTTTCCTCTGAACGCTTCTCGC
TGCTCTTTGAGCCTGCAGACACCTGGGGGGATACGGGGAAAAGCCATACCAATGGAGCTCACGGGGACAG
CCCCCCCCCAAAGCCCCCAGGGATGTAATTACGTCCCTCCCCCGCTAGGGGGCAGCAGCGAGCCGCCCGG
GGCTCCGCTCCGGTCCGGCGCTCCCCCCGCATCCCCGAGCCGGCAGCGTGCGGGGACAGCCCGGGCACGG
GGAAGGTGGCACGGGATCGCTTTCCTCTGAACGCTTCTCGCTGCTCTTTGAGCCTGCAGACACCTGGGGG
GATACGGGGAAAAAGAATTCGATAAAAGTTTTGTTACTTTATAGAAGAAATTTTGAGTTTTTGTTTTTTT
TAATAAATAAATAAACATAAATAAATTGTTTGTTGAATTTATTATTAGTATGTAAGTGTAAATATAATAA
AACTTAATATCTATTCAAATTAATAAATAAACCTCGATATACAGACCGATAAAACACATGCGTCAATTTT
ACACATGATTATCTTTAACGTACGTCACAATATGATTATCTTTCTAGGGTTAATCTAGCTGCGTGTTCTG
CAGCGTGTCGAGCATCTTCATCTGCTCCATCACGCTGTAAAACACATTTGCACCGCGAGTCTGCCCGTCC
TCCACGGGTTCAAAAACGTGAATGAACGAGGCGCGCTCACTGGCCGTCGTTTTACAACGTCGTGACTGGG
AAAACCCTGGCGTTACCCAACTTAATCGCCTTGCAGCACATCCCCCTTTCGCCAGCTGGCGTAATAGCGA
AGAGGCCCGCACCGATCGCCCTTCCCAACAGTTGCGCAGCCTGAATGGCGAATGGG
[124 nt withheld, positions 5097-5220]
C
[91 nt withheld, positions 5222-5312]
A
[49 nt withheld, positions 5314-5362]
CCTTTGACGTTGGAGTCCACGTTCTTT
[37 nt withheld, positions 5390-5426]
ACCCTATCTCGGTCTATTCTTTTGATTTATAAGGGATTTTGCCGATTTCGGCCTATTGGTTAAAAAATGA
GCTGATTTAACAAAAATTTAACGCGAATTTTAACAAAATATTAACGCTTACAATTTAGGTGGCACTTTTC
GGGGAAATGTGCGCGGAACCCCTATTTGTTTATTTTTCTAAATACATTCAAATATGTATCCGCTCATGAG
ACAATAACCCTGATAAATGCTTCAATAATATTGAAAAAGGAAGAGTATGAGTATTCAACATTTCCGTGTC
GCCCTTATTCCCTTTTTTGCGGCATTTTGCCTTCCTGTTTTTGCTCACCCAGAAACGCTGGTGAAAGTAA
AAGATGCTGAAGATCAGTTGGGTGCACGAGTGGGTTACATCGAACTGGATCTCAACAGCGGTAAGATCCT
TGAGAGTTTTCGCCCCGAAGAACGTTTTCCAATGATGAGCACTTTTAAAGTTCTGCTATGTGGCGCGGTA
TTATCCCGTATTGACGCCGGGCAAGAGCAACTCGGTCGCCGCATACACTATTCTCAGAATGACTTGGTTG
AGTACTCACCAGTCACAGAAAAGCATCTTACGGATGGCATGACAGTAAGAGAATTATGCAGTGCTGCCAT
AACCATGAGTGATAACACTGCGGCCAACTTACTTCTGACAACGATCGGAGGACCGAAGGAGCTAACCGCT
TTTTTGCACAACATGGGGGATCATGTAACTCGCCTTGATCGTTGGGAACCGGAGCTGAATGAAGCCATAC
CAAACGACGAGCGTGACACCACGATGCCTGTAGCAATGGCAACAACGTTGCGCAAACTATTAACTGGCGA
ACTACTTACTCTAGCTTCCCGGCAACAATTAATAGACTGGATGGAGGCGGATAAAGTTGCAGGACCACTT
CTGCGCTCGGCCCTTCCGGCTGGCTGGTTTATTGCTGATAAATCTGGAGCCGGTGAGCGTGGGTCTCGCG
GTATCATTGCAGCACTGGGGCCAGATGGTAAGCCCTCCCGTATCGTAGTTATCTACACGACGGGGAGTCA
GGCAACTATGGATGAACGAAATAGACAGATCGCTGAGATAGGTGCCTCACTGATTAAGCATTGGTAACTG
TCAGACCAAGTTTACTCATATATACTTTAGATTGATTTAAAACTTCATTTTTAATTTAAAAGGATCTAGG
TGAAGATCCTTTTTGATAATCTCATGACCAAAATCCCTTAACGTGAGTTTTCGTTCCACTGAGCGTCAGA
CCCCGTAGAAAAGATCAAAGGATCTTCTTGAGATCCTTTTTTTCTGCGCGTAATCTGCTGCTTGCAAACA
AAAAAACCACCGCTACCAGCGGTGGTTTGTTTGCCGGATCAAGAGCTACCAACTCTTTTTCCGAAGGTAA
CTGGCTTCAGCAGAGCGCAGATACCAAATACTGTCCTTCTAGTGTAGCCGTAGTTAGGCCACCACTTCAA
GAACTCTGTAGCACCGCCTACATACCTCGCTCTGCTAATCCTGTTACCAGTGGCTGCTGCCAGTGGCGAT
AAGTCGTGTCTTACCGGGTTGGACTCAAGACGATAGTTACCGGATAAGGCGCAGCGGTCGGGCTGAACGG
GGGGTTCGTGCACACAGCCCAGCTTGGAGCGAACGACCTACACCGAACTGAGATACCTACAGCGTGAGCT
ATGAGAAAGCGCCACGCTTCCCGAAGGGAGAAAGGCGGACAGGTATCCGGTAAGCGGCAGGGTCGGAACA
GGAGAGCGCACGAGGGAGCTTCCAGGGGGAAACGCCTGGTATCTTTATAGTCCTGTCGGGTTTCGCCACC
TCTGACTTGAGCGTCGATTTTTGTGATGCTCGTCAGGGGGGCGGAGCCTATGGAAAAACGCCAGCAACGC
GGCCTTTTTACGGTTCCTGGCCTTTTGCTGGCCTTTTGCTCACATGTTCTTTCCTGCGTTATCCCCTGAT
TCTGTGGATAACCGTATTACCGCCTTTGAGTGAGCTGATACCGCTCGCCGCAGCCGAACGACCGAGCGCA
GCGAGTCAGTGAGCGAGGAAGCGGAAGAGCGCCCAATACGCAAACCGCCTCTCCCCGCGCGTTGGCCGAT
TCATTAATGCAGCTGGCACGACAGGTTTCCCGACTGGAAAGCGGGCAGTGAGCGCAACGCAATTAATGTG
AGTTAGCTCACTCATTAGGCACCCCAGGCTTTACACTTTATGCTTCCGGCTCGTATGTTGTGTGGAATTG
TGAGCGGATAACAATTTCACACAGGAAACAGCTATGACCATGATTACGCCAAGCGCGCCCGCCGGGTAAC
TCACGGGGTATCCATGTCCATTTCTGCGGCATCCAGCCAGGATACCCGTCCTCGCTGACGTAATATCCCA
GCGCCGCACCGCTGTCATTAATCTGCACACCGGCACGGCAGTTCCGGCTGTCGCCGGTATTGTTCGGGTT
GCTGATGCGCTTCGGGCTGACCATCCGGAACTGTGTCCGGAAAAGCCGCGACGAACTGGTATCCCAGGTG
GCCTGAACGAACAGTTCACCGTTAAAGGCGTGCATGGCCACACCTTCCCGAATCATCATGGTAAACGTGC
GTTTTCGCTCAACGTCAATGCAGCAGCAGTCATCCTCGGCAAACTCTTTCCATGCCGCTTCAACCTCGCG
GGAAAAGGCACGGGCTTCTTCCTCCCCGATGCCCAGATAGCGCCAGCTTGGGCGATGACTGAGCCGGAAA
AAAGACCCGACGATATGATCCTGATGCAGCTAGA
