Features (pLannotate 1.2.2; 21 found; start..end, strand, type, name):
    269..286     -  misc_feature   MCS (fragment): pBluescript multiple cloning site
    550..633     +  promoter       mCMV promoter (fragment): mouse cytomegalovirus (CMV) immediate early promoter
    750..957     +  promoter       mCMV promoter (fragment): mouse cytomegalovirus (CMV) immediate early promoter
   1224..1820    +  CDS            pac: PUAC_STRAD - Protein predicted: Swiss-Prot protein existence level 4. Detoxification of puromycin. From Streptomyces alboniger.
   1836..1888    +  CDS            T2A (fragment): 2A peptide from Thosea asigna virus capsid protein Eukaryotic ribosomes fail to insert a peptide bond between the Gly and Pro residues, yielding separate polypeptides.
   2069..2531    +  misc_feature   IRES: internal ribosome entry site (IRES) of the encephalomyocarditis virus (EMCV)
   2545..3261    +  CDS            EGFP: EGFP is a basic (constitutively fluorescent) green fluorescent protein published in 1996, derived from Aequorea victoria. It is reported to be a rapidly-maturing weak dimer with moderate acid sensitivity.
   3321..3909    +  misc_feature   WPRE: woodchuck hepatitis virus posttranscriptional regulatory element
   3989..4123    -  polyA_signal   SV40 poly(A) signal: SV40 polyadenylation signal
   4146..4229    -  CDS            large T antigen (fragment): large T antigen from SV40 (simian virus 40)
   4971..5090    -  CDS            B (fragment): PORTL_LAMBD - Experimental evidence at protein level: Swiss-Prot protein existence level 1. Forms the portal vertex of the capsid (PubMed:6228056, PubMed:6232391). This portal plays critical roles in head assembly, genome packaging, neck/tail attachment, and genome ejection (Probable). The portal protein multimerizes as a single ring-shaped homododecamer arranged around a central channel (PubMed:6232391). Binds to the terminase subunits to form the packaging machine (PubMed:7799432). From Escherichia phage lambda (Bacteriophage lambda).
   5092..5247    +  CDS            lacZα (fragment): LacZα fragment of β-galactosidase; lacZ fragment
   5252..5680    +  rep_origin     f1 ori (sequence partly withheld): f1 bacteriophage origin of replication; arrow indicates direction of (+) strand synthesis
   5733..5837    +  promoter       AmpR promoter: bla
   5838..6698    +  CDS            AmpR: β-lactamase; bla; confers resistance to ampicillin, carbenicillin, and related antibiotics
   6869..7457    +  rep_origin     ori: high-copy-number ColE1/pMB1/pBR322/pUC origin of replication
   7640..7732    +  CDS            lacI (fragment): lac repressor; lacI; The lac repressor binds to the lac operator to inhibit transcription in E. coli. This inhibition can be relieved by adding lactose or isopropyl-β-D-thiogalactopyranoside (IPTG).
   7745..7766    +  protein_bind   CAP binding site: CAP binding activates transcription in the presence of cAMP. E. coli catabolite activator protein
   7781..7811    +  promoter       lac promoter: promoter for the E. coli lac operon
   7819..7835    +  protein_bind   lac operator: The lac repressor binds to the lac operator to inhibit transcription in E. coli. This inhibition can be relieved by adding lactose or isopropyl-β-D-thiogalactopyranoside (IPTG). lac repressor encoded by lacI
   7873..8340    -  CDS            B (fragment): PORTL_LAMBD - Experimental evidence at protein level: Swiss-Prot protein existence level 1. Forms the portal vertex of the capsid (PubMed:6228056, PubMed:6232391). This portal plays critical roles in head assembly, genome packaging, neck/tail attachment, and genome ejection (Probable). The portal protein multimerizes as a single ring-shaped homododecamer arranged around a central channel (PubMed:6232391). Binds to the terminase subunits to form the packaging machine (PubMed:7799432). From Escherichia phage lambda (Bacteriophage lambda).
>Addgene plasmid #133377 | BII-ChPtinGW | addgene full sequence | sequence record 268573 | Addgene NGS Result
CATTCTTGAAATATTGCTCTCTCTTTCTAAATAGCGCGAATCCGTCGCTGTGCATTTAGGACATCTCAGT
CGCCGCTTGGAGCTCCCGTGAGGCGTGCTTGTCAATGCGGTAAGTGTCACTGATTTTGAACTATAACGAC
CGCGTGAGTCAAAATGACGCATGATTATCTTTTACGTGACTTTTAAGATTTAACTCATACGATAATTATA
TTGTTATTTCATGTTCTACTTACGTGATAACTTATTATATATATATTTTCTTGTTATAGATCCACTAGTT
CTAGAGGGACAGCCCCCCCCCAAAGCCCCCAGGGATGTAATTACGTCCCTCCCCCGCTAGGGGGCAGCAG
CGAGCCGCCCGGGGCTCCGCTCCGGTCCGGCGCTCCCCCCGCATCCCCGAGCCGGCAGCGTGCGGGGACA
GCCCGGGCACGGGGAAGGTGGCACGGGATCGCTTTCCTCTGAACGCTTCTCGCTGCTCTTTGAGCCTGCA
GACACCTGGGGGGATACGGGGAAAAGGCCTCCAAGGCCTGCAGGAGTCAATGGGAAAAACCCATTGGAGC
CAAGTACACTGACTCAATAGGGACTTTCCATTGGGTTTTGCCCAGTACATAAGGTCAATAGGGGGTGAGT
CAACAGGAAAGTCCCATTGGAGCCAAGTACATTGAGTCAATAGGGACTTTCCAATGGGTTTTGCCCAGTA
CATAAGGTCAATGGGAGGTAAGCCAATGGGTTTTTCCCATTACTGACATGTATACTGAGTCATTAGGGAC
TTTCCAATGGGTTTTGCCCAGTACATAAGGTCAATAGGGGTGAATCAACAGGAAAGTCCCATTGGAGCCA
AGTACACTGAGTCAATAGGGACTTTCCATTGGGTTTTGCCCAGTACAAAAGGTCAATAGGGGGTGAGTCA
ATGGGTTTTTCCCATTATTGGCACATACATAAGGTCAATAGGGGTGACTAGTGGAGAAGAGCATGCTTGA
GGGCTGAGTGCCCCTCAGTGGGCAGAGAGCACATGGCCCACAGTCCCTGAGAAGTTGGGGGGAGGGGTGG
GCAATTGAACTGGTGCCTAGAGAAGGTGGGGCTTGGGTAAACTGGGAAAGTGATGTGGTGTACTGGCTCC
ACCTTTTTCCCCAGGGTGGGGGAGAACCATATATAAGTGCAGTAGTCTCTGTGAACATTCGGTTTAGTGA
ACCTGCAGGTCGGCCGCCACGACCGGTGCCACCATGACTGAATACAAACCAACTGTTCGCCTGGCAACTC
GTGATGATGTTCCACGTGCAGTTCGCACCCTGGCTGCTGCATTTGCTGACTACCCTGCAACCCGTCACAC
TGTGGACCCAGACCGCCACATTGAACGTGTGACTGAACTGCAGGAGCTGTTCCTGACCCGTGTGGGCCTG
GACATTGGCAAAGTGTGGGTGGCAGATGATGGTGCTGCTGTGGCAGTGTGGACCACCCCTGAATCTGTTG
AAGCTGGTGCAGTGTTTGCTGAGATTGGCCCACGCATGGCAGAACTGTCTGGCAGCCGCCTGGCAGCACA
ACAGCAGATGGAAGGTCTGCTGGCACCACACCGCCCAAAAGAACCTGCTTGGTTCCTGGCAACTGTGGGT
GTGAGCCCTGACCACCAGGGTAAGGGCCTGGGCTCTGCAGTGGTGCTGCCTGGTGTGGAAGCAGCTGAAC
GTGCAGGTGTGCCTGCTTTCCTGGAGACCTCAGCTCCACGCAACCTGCCTTTCTATGAACGCCTGGGCTT
CACTGTGACTGCTGATGTGGAAGTGCCAGAAGGCCCACGCACTTGGTGCATGACTCGCAAACCAGGTGCT
AGCCTTGGCTCCGGCGAGGGCAGGGGAAGTCTTCTAACATGCGGGGACGTGGAGGAAAATCCCGGCCCAC
TCGGCTACCCCTACGACGTGCCCGACTACGCCAGCGGCATGAGACGGATAGCTCGTCTCAGCTAGAATAG
GAATTCCGCCCCCCCCCCTAACGTTACTGGCCGAAGCCGCTTGGAATAAGGCCGGTGTGCGTTTGTCTAT
ATGTTATTTTCCACCATATTGCCGTCTTTTGGCAATGTGAGGGCCCGGAAACCTGGCCCTGTCTTCTTGA
CGAGCATTCCTAGGGGTCTTTCCCCTCTCGCCAAAGGAATGCAAGGTCTGTTGAATGTCGTGAAGGAAGC
AGTTCCTCTGGAAGCTTCTTGAAGACAAACAACGTCTGTAGCGACCCTTTGCAGGCAGCGGAACCCCCCA
CCTGGCGACAGGTGCCTCTGCGGCCAAAAGCCACGTGTATAAGATACACCTGCAAAGGCGGCACAACCCC
AGTGCCACGTTGTGAGTTGGATAGTTGTGGAAAGAGTCAAATGGCTCTCCTCAAGCGTATTCAACAAGGG
GCTGAAGGATGCCCAGAAGGTACCCCATTGTATGGGATCTGATCTGGGGCCTCGGTGCACATGCTTTACA
TGTGTTTAGTCGAGGTTAAAAAAACGTCTAGGCCCCCCGAACCACGGGGACGTGGTTTTCCTTTGAAAAA
CACGATGATAATATGGCCACAACCATGGTGAGCAAGGGCGAGGAGCTGTTCACCGGGGTGGTGCCCATCC
TGGTCGAGCTGGACGGCGACGTAAACGGCCACAAGTTCAGCGTGTCTGGCGAGGGCGAGGGCGATGCCAC
CTACGGCAAGCTGACCCTGAAGTTCATCTGCACCACCGGCAAGCTGCCCGTGCCCTGGCCCACCCTCGTG
ACCACCCTGACCTACGGCGTGCAGTGCTTCAGCCGCTACCCCGACCACATGAAGCAGCACGACTTCTTCA
AGTCCGCCATGCCCGAAGGCTACGTCCAGGAGCGCACCATCTTCTTCAAGGACGACGGCAACTACAAGAC
CCGCGCCGAGGTGAAGTTCGAGGGCGACACCCTGGTGAACCGCATCGAGCTGAAGGGCATCGACTTCAAG
GAGGACGGCAACATCCTGGGGCACAAGCTGGAGTACAACTACAACAGCCACAACGTCTATATCATGGCCG
ACAAGCAGAAGAACGGCATCAAGGCGAACTTCAAGATCCGCCACAACATCGAGGACGGCAGCGTGCAGCT
CGCCGACCACTACCAGCAGAACACCCCCATCGGCGACGGCCCCGTGCTGCTGCCCGACAACCACTACCTG
AGCACCCAGTCCGCCCTGAGCAAAGACCCCAACGAGAAGCGCGATCACATGGTCCTGCTGGAGTTCGTGA
CCGCCGCCGGGATCACTCTCGGCATGGACGAGCTGTACAAGGGCCCCAAGAAGAAGCGCAAGGTGGGCGC
CTAAGTACAGCTAGAGTTCGCGTCTGGAACAATCAACCTCTGGATTACAAAATTTGTGAAAGATTGACTG
GTATTCTTAACTATGTTGCTCCTTTTACGCTATGTGGATACGCTGCTTTAATGCCTTTGTATCATGCTAT
TGCTTCCCGTATGGCTTTCATTTTCTCCTCCTTGTATAAATCCTGGTTGCTGTCTCTTTATGAGGAGTTG
TGGCCCGTTGTCAGGCAACGTGGCGTGGTGTGCACTGTGTTTGCTGACGCAACCCCCACTGGTTGGGGCA
TTGCCACCACCTGTCAGCTCCTTTCCGGGACTTTCGCTTTCCCCCTCCCTATTGCCACGGCGGAACTCAT
CGCCGCCTGCCTTGCCCGCTGCTGGACAGGGGCTCGGCTGTTGGGCACTGACAATTCCGTGGTGTTGTCG
GGGAAGCTGACGTCCTTTCCATGGCTGCTCGCCTGTGTTGCCACCTGGATTCTGCGCGGGACGTCCTTCT
GCTACGTCCCTTCGGCCCTCAATCCAGCGGACCTTCCTTCCCGCGGCCTGCTGCCGGCTCTGCGGCCTCT
TCCGCGTCTTCGCCTTCGCCCTCAGACGAGTCGGATCTCCCTTTGGGCCGCCTCCCCGCCTGGAATTAAT
TCTGGCTAAGCACTTCGTGGCCGTCGATCGTTTAAAGGGAGGTAGTGAGTCGAGATATCGATACTAGTGA
TCCAGACATGATAAGATACATTGATGAGTTTGGACAAACCACAACTAGAATGCAGTGAAAAAAATGCTTT
ATTTGTGAAATTTGTGATGCTATTGCTTTATTTGTAACCATTATAAGCTGCAATAAACAAGTTAACAACA
ACAATTGCATTCATTTTATGTTTCAGGTTCAGGGGGAGGTGTGGGAGGTTTTTTAAAGCAAGTAAAACCT
CTACAAATGTGGTATGGCTGATTATGATCCTCTAGAGGGACAGCCCCCCCCCAAAGCCCCCAGGGATGTA
ATTACGTCCCTCCCCCGCTAGGGGGCAGCAGCGAGCCGCCCGGGGCTCCGCTCCGGTCCGGCGCTCCCCC
CGCATCCCCGAGCCGGCAGCGTGCGGGGACAGCCCGGGCACGGGGAAGGTGGCACGGGATCGCTTTCCTC
TGAACGCTTCTCGCTGCTCTTTGAGCCTGCAGACACCTGGGGGGATACGGGGAAAAAGCCATACCAATGG
AGCTCACGGGGACAGCCCCCCCCCAAAGCCCCCAGGGATGTAATTACGTCCCTCCCCCGCTAGGGGGCAG
CAGCGAGCCGCCCGGGGCTCCGCTCCGGTCCGGCGCTCCCCCCGCATCCCCGAGCCGGCAGCGTGCGGGG
ACAGCCCGGGCACGGGGAAGGTGGCACGGGATCGCTTTCCTCTGAACGCTTCTCGCTGCTCTTTGAGCCT
GCAGACACCTGGGGGGATACGGGGAAAAAGAATTCGATAAAAGTTTTGTTACTTTATAGAAGAAATTTTG
AGTTTTTGTTTTTTTTAATAAATAAATAAACATAAATAAATTGTTTGTTGAATTTATTATTAGTATGTAA
GTGTAAATATAATAAAACTTAATATCTATTCAAATTAATAAATAAACCTCGATATACAGACCGATAAAAC
ACATGCGTCAATTTTACACATGATTATCTTTAACGTACGTCACAATATGATTATCTTTCTAGGGTTAATC
TAGCTGCGTGTTCTGCAGCGTGTCGAGCATCTTCATCTGCTCCATCACGCTGTAAAACACATTTGCACCG
CGAGTCTGCCCGTCCTCCACGGGTTCAAAAACGTGAATGAACGAGGCGCGCTCACTGGCCGTCGTTTTAC
AACGTCGTGACTGGGAAAACCCTGGCGTTACCCAACTTAATCGCCTTGCAGCACATCCCCCTTTCGCCAG
CTGGCGTAATAGCGAAGAGGCCCGCACCGATCGCCCTTCCCAACAGTTGCGCAGCCTGAATGGCGAATGG
G
[124 nt withheld, positions 5252-5375]
C
[91 nt withheld, positions 5377-5467]
A
[49 nt withheld, positions 5469-5517]
CCTTTGACGTTGGAGTCCACGTTCTTT
[37 nt withheld, positions 5545-5581]
ACCCTATCTCGGTCTATTCTTTTGATTTATAAGGGATTTTGCCGATTTCGGCCTATTGGTTAAAAAATGA
GCTGATTTAACAAAAATTTAACGCGAATTTTAACAAAATATTAACGCTTACAATTTAGGTGGCACTTTTC
GGGGAAATGTGCGCGGAACCCCTATTTGTTTATTTTTCTAAATACATTCAAATATGTATCCGCTCATGAG
ACAATAACCCTGATAAATGCTTCAATAATATTGAAAAAGGAAGAGTATGAGTATTCAACATTTCCGTGTC
GCCCTTATTCCCTTTTTTGCGGCATTTTGCCTTCCTGTTTTTGCTCACCCAGAAACGCTGGTGAAAGTAA
AAGATGCTGAAGATCAGTTGGGTGCACGAGTGGGTTACATCGAACTGGATCTCAACAGCGGTAAGATCCT
TGAGAGTTTTCGCCCCGAAGAACGTTTTCCAATGATGAGCACTTTTAAAGTTCTGCTATGTGGCGCGGTA
TTATCCCGTATTGACGCCGGGCAAGAGCAACTCGGTCGCCGCATACACTATTCTCAGAATGACTTGGTTG
AGTACTCACCAGTCACAGAAAAGCATCTTACGGATGGCATGACAGTAAGAGAATTATGCAGTGCTGCCAT
AACCATGAGTGATAACACTGCGGCCAACTTACTTCTGACAACGATCGGAGGACCGAAGGAGCTAACCGCT
TTTTTGCACAACATGGGGGATCATGTAACTCGCCTTGATCGTTGGGAACCGGAGCTGAATGAAGCCATAC
CAAACGACGAGCGTGACACCACGATGCCTGTAGCAATGGCAACAACGTTGCGCAAACTATTAACTGGCGA
ACTACTTACTCTAGCTTCCCGGCAACAATTAATAGACTGGATGGAGGCGGATAAAGTTGCAGGACCACTT
CTGCGCTCGGCCCTTCCGGCTGGCTGGTTTATTGCTGATAAATCTGGAGCCGGTGAGCGTGGGTCTCGCG
GTATCATTGCAGCACTGGGGCCAGATGGTAAGCCCTCCCGTATCGTAGTTATCTACACGACGGGGAGTCA
GGCAACTATGGATGAACGAAATAGACAGATCGCTGAGATAGGTGCCTCACTGATTAAGCATTGGTAACTG
TCAGACCAAGTTTACTCATATATACTTTAGATTGATTTAAAACTTCATTTTTAATTTAAAAGGATCTAGG
TGAAGATCCTTTTTGATAATCTCATGACCAAAATCCCTTAACGTGAGTTTTCGTTCCACTGAGCGTCAGA
CCCCGTAGAAAAGATCAAAGGATCTTCTTGAGATCCTTTTTTTCTGCGCGTAATCTGCTGCTTGCAAACA
AAAAAACCACCGCTACCAGCGGTGGTTTGTTTGCCGGATCAAGAGCTACCAACTCTTTTTCCGAAGGTAA
CTGGCTTCAGCAGAGCGCAGATACCAAATACTGTTCTTCTAGTGTAGCCGTAGTTAGGCCACCACTTCAA
GAACTCTGTAGCACCGCCTACATACCTCGCTCTGCTAATCCTGTTACCAGTGGCTGCTGCCAGTGGCGAT
AAGTCGTGTCTTACCGGGTTGGACTCAAGACGATAGTTACCGGATAAGGCGCAGCGGTCGGGCTGAACGG
GGGGTTCGTGCACACAGCCCAGCTTGGAGCGAACGACCTACACCGAACTGAGATACCTACAGCGTGAGCT
ATGAGAAAGCGCCACGCTTCCCGAAGGGAGAAAGGCGGACAGGTATCCGGTAAGCGGCAGGGTCGGAACA
GGAGAGCGCACGAGGGAGCTTCCAGGGGGAAACGCCTGGTATCTTTATAGTCCTGTCGGGTTTCGCCACC
TCTGACTTGAGCGTCGATTTTTGTGATGCTCGTCAGGGGGGCGGAGCCTATGGAAAAACGCCAGCAACGC
GGCCTTTTTACGGTTCCTGGCCTTTTGCTGGCCTTTTGCTCACATGTTCTTTCCTGCGTTATCCCCTGAT
TCTGTGGATAACCGTATTACCGCCTTTGAGTGAGCTGATACCGCTCGCCGCAGCCGAACGACCGAGCGCA
GCGAGTCAGTGAGCGAGGAAGCGGAAGAGCGCCCAATACGCAAACCGCCTCTCCCCGCGCGTTGGCCGAT
TCATTAATGCAGCTGGCACGACAGGTTTCCCGACTGGAAAGCGGGCAGTGAGCGCAACGCAATTAATGTG
AGTTAGCTCACTCATTAGGCACCCCAGGCTTTACACTTTATGCTTCCGGCTCGTATGTTGTGTGGAATTG
TGAGCGGATAACAATTTCACACAGGAAACAGCTATGACCATGATTACGCCAAGCGCGCCCGCCGGGTAAC
TCACGGGGTATCCATGTCCATTTCTGCGGCATCCAGCCAGGATACCCGTCCTCGCTGACGTAATATCCCA
GCGCCGCACCGCTGTCATTAATCTGCACACCGGCACGGCAGTTCCGGCTGTCGCCGGTATTGTTCGGGTT
GCTGATGCGCTTCGGGCTGACCATCCGGAACTGTGTCCGGAAAAGCCGCGACGAACTGGTATCCCAGGTG
GCCTGAACGAACAGTTCACCGTTAAAGGCGTGCATGGCCACACCTTCCCGAATCATCATGGTAAACGTGC
GTTTTCGCTCAACGTCAATGCAGCAGCAGTCATCCTCGGCAAACTCTTTCCATGCCGCTTCAACCTCGCG
GGAAAAGGCACGGGCTTCTTCCTCCCCGATGCCCAGATAGCGCCAGCTTGGGCGATGACTGAGCCGGAAA
AAAGACCCGACGATATGATCCTGATGCAGCTAGATTAACCCTAGAAAGATAGTCTGCGTAAAATTGACGC
ATG
